>Addgene plasmid #203276 | A*11:01:01:01 | addgene full sequence | sequence record 399943 | Addgene NGS Result
GACGGATCGGGAGATCTCCCGATCCCCTATGGTGCACTCTCAGTACAATCTGCTCTGATGCCGCATAGTT
AAGCCAGTATCTGCTCCCTGCTTGTGTGTTGGAGGTCGCTGAGTAGTGCGCGAGCAAAATTTAAGCTACA
ACAAGGCAAGGCTTGACCGACAATTGCATGAAGAATCTGCTTAGGGTTAGGCGTTTTGCGCTGCTTCGCG
ATGTACGGGCCAGATATACGCGTTGACATTGATTATTGACTAGTTATTAATAGTAATCAATTACGGGGTC
ATTAGTTCATAGCCCATATATGGAGTTCCGCGTTACATAACTTACGGTAAATGGCCCGCCTGGCTGACCG
CCCAACGACCCCCGCCCATTGACGTCAATAATGACGTATGTTCCCATAGTAACGCCAATAGGGACTTTCC
ATTGACGTCAATGGGTGGAGTATTTACGGTAAACTGCCCACTTGGCAGTACATCAAGTGTATCATATGCC
AAGTACGCCCCCTATTGACGTCAATGACGGTAAATGGCCCGCCTGGCATTATGCCCAGTACATGACCTTA
TGGGACTTTCCTACTTGGCAGTACATCTACGTATTAGTCATCGCTATTACCATGGTGATGCGGTTTTGGC
AGTACATCAATGGGCGTGGATAGCGGTTTGACTCACGGGGATTTCCAAGTCTCCACCCCATTGACGTCAA
TGGGAGTTTGTTTTGGCACCAAAATCAACGGGACTTTCCAAAATGTCGTAACAACTCCGCCCCATTGACG
CAAATGGGCGGTAGGCGTGTACGGTGGGAGGTCTATATAAGCAGAGCTCTCTGGCTAACTAGAGAACCCA
CTGCTTACTGGCTTATCGAAATTAATACGACTCACTATAGGGAGACCCAAGCTGGCTAGCGTTTAAACTT
AAGCTTGCCACCATGGCCGTCATGGCGCCCCGAACCCTCCTCCTGCTACTCTCGGGGGCCCTGGCCCTGA
CCCAGACCTGGGCG
[939 nt withheld, positions 995-1933]
GATAGAAAAGGAGGGAGTTACACTCAGGCTGCAAGCAGTGACAGTGCCCAGGGCTCTGATGTGTCTCTCA
CAGCTTGTAAAGTGTGATGATAATCTAGAGGGCCCGTTTAAACCCGCTGATCAGCCTCGACTGTGCCTTC
TAGTTGCCAGCCATCTGTTGTTTGCCCCTCCCCCGTGCCTTCCTTGACCCTGGAAGGTGCCACTCCCACT
GTCCTTTCCTAATAAAATGAGGAAATTGCATCGCATTGTCTGAGTAGGTGTCATTCTATTCTGGGGGGTG
GGGTGGGGCAGGACAGCAAGGGGGAGGATTGGGAAGACAATAGCAGGCATGCTGGGGATGCGGTGGGCTC
TATGGCTTCTGAGGCGGAAAGAACCAGCTGGGGCTCTAGGGGGTATCCCC
[124 nt withheld, positions 2334-2457]
C
[91 nt withheld, positions 2459-2549]
A
[49 nt withheld, positions 2551-2599]
CCTTTGACGTTGGAGTCCACGTTCTTT
[37 nt withheld, positions 2627-2663]
ACCCTATCTCGGTCTATTCTTTTGATTTATAAGGGATTTTGCCGATTTCGGCCTATTGGTTAAAAAATGA
GCTGATTTAACAAAAATTTAACGCGAATTAATTCTGTGGAATGTGTGTCAGTTAGGGTGTGGAAAGTCCC
CAGGCTCCCCAGCAGGCAGAAGTATGCAAAGCATGCATCTCAATTAGTCAGCAACCAGGTGTGGAAAGTC
CCCAGGCTCCCCAGCAGGCAGAAGTATGCAAAGCATGCATCTCAATTAGTCAGCAACCATAGTCCCGCCC
CTAACTCCGCCCATCCCGCCCCTAACTCCGCCCAGTTCCGCCCATTCTCCGCCCCATGGCTGACTAATTT
TTTTTATTTATGCAGAGGCCGAGGCCGCCTCTGCCTCTGAGCTATTCCAGAAGTAGTGAGGAGGCTTTTT
TGGAGGCCTAGGCTTTTGCAAAAAGCTCCCGGGAGCTTGTATATCCATTTTCGGATCTGATCAAGAGACA
GGATGAGGATCGTTTCGCATGATTGAACAAGATGGATTGCACGCAGGTTCTCCGGCCGCTTGGGTGGAGA
GGCTATTCGGCTATGACTGGGCACAACAGACAATCGGCTGCTCTGATGCCGCCGTGTTCCGGCTGTCAGC
GCAGGGGCGCCCGGTTCTTTTTGTCAAGACCGACCTGTCCGGTGCCCTGAATGAACTGCAGGACGAGGCA
GCGCGGCTATCGTGGCTGGCCACGACGGGCGTTCCTTGCGCAGCTGTGCTCGACGTTGTCACTGAAGCGG
GAAGGGACTGGCTGCTATTGGGCGAAGTGCCGGGGCAGGATCTCCTGTCATCTCACCTTGCTCCTGCCGA
GAAAGTATCCATCATGGCTGATGCAATGCGGCGGCTGCATACGCTTGATCCGGCTACCTGCCCATTCGAC
CACCAAGCGAAACATCGCATCGAGCGAGCACGTACTCGGATGGAAGCCGGTCTTGTCGATCAGGATGATC
TGGACGAAGAGCATCAGGGGCTCGCGCCAGCCGAACTGTTCGCCAGGCTCAAGGCGCGCATGCCCGACGG
CGAGGATCTCGTCGTGACCCATGGCGATGCCTGCTTGCCGAATATCATGGTGGAAAATGGCCGCTTTTCT
GGATTCATCGACTGTGGCCGGCTGGGTGTGGCGGACCGCTATCAGGACATAGCGTTGGCTACCCGTGATA
TTGCTGAAGAGCTTGGCGGCGAATGGGCTGACCGCTTCCTCGTGCTTTACGGTATCGCCGCTCCCGATTC
GCAGCGCATCGCCTTCTATCGCCTTCTTGACGAGTTCTTCTGAGCGGGACTCTGGGGTTCGAAATGACCG
ACCAAGCGACGCCCAACCTGCCATCACGAGATTTCGATTCCACCGCCGCCTTCTATGAAAGGTTGGGCTT
CGGAATCGTTTTCCGGGACGCCGGCTGGATGATCCTCCAGCGCGGGGATCTCATGCTGGAGTTCTTCGCC
CACCCCAACTTGTTTATTGCAGCTTATAATGGTTACAAATAAAGCAATAGCATCACAAATTTCACAAATA
AAGCATTTTTTTCACTGCATTCTAGTTGTGGTTTGTCCAAACTCATCAATGTATCTTATCATGTCTGTAT
ACCGTCGACCTCTAGCTAGAGCTTGGCGTAATCATGGTCATAGCTGTTTCCTGTGTGAAATTGTTATCCG
CTCACAATTCCACACAACATACGAGCCGGAAGCATAAAGTGTAAAGCCTGGGGTGCCTAATGAGTGAGCT
AACTCACATTAATTGCGTTGCGCTCACTGCCCGCTTTCCAGTCGGGAAACCTGTCGTGCCAGCTGCATTA
ATGAATCGGCCAACGCGCGGGGAGAGGCGGTTTGCGTATTGGGCGCTCTTCCGCTTCCTCGCTCACTGAC
TCGCTGCGCTCGGTCGTTCGGCTGCGGCGAGCGGTATCAGCTCACTCAAAGGCGGTAATACGGTTATCCA
CAGAATCAGGGGATAACGCAGGAAAGAACATGTGAGCAAAAGGCCAGCAAAAGGCCAGGAACCGTAAAAA
GGCCGCGTTGCTGGCGTTTTTCCATAGGCTCCGCCCCCCTGACGAGCATCACAAAAATCGACGCTCAAGT
CAGAGGTGGCGAAACCCGACAGGACTATAAAGATACCAGGCGTTTCCCCCTGGAAGCTCCCTCGTGCGCT
CTCCTGTTCCGACCCTGCCGCTTACCGGATACCTGTCCGCCTTTCTCCCTTCGGGAAGCGTGGCGCTTTC
TCATAGCTCACGCTGTAGGTATCTCAGTTCGGTGTAGGTCGTTCGCTCCAAGCTGGGCTGTGTGCACGAA
CCCCCCGTTCAGCCCGACCGCTGCGCCTTATCCGGTAACTATCGTCTTGAGTCCAACCCGGTAAGACACG
ACTTATCGCCACTGGCAGCAGCCACTGGTAACAGGATTAGCAGAGCGAGGTATGTAGGCGGTGCTACAGA
GTTCTTGAAGTGGTGGCCTAACTACGGCTACACTAGAAGAACAGTATTTGGTATCTGCGCTCTGCTGAAG
CCAGTTACCTTCGGAAAAAGAGTTGGTAGCTCTTGATCCGGCAAACAAACCACCGCTGGTAGCGGTGGTT
TTTTTGTTTGCAAGCAGCAGATTACGCGCAGAAAAAAAGGATCTCAAGAAGATCCTTTGATCTTTTCTAC
GGGGTCTGACGCTCAGTGGAACGAAAACTCACGTTAAGGGATTTTGGTCATGAGATTATCAAAAAGGATC
TTCACCTAGATCCTTTTAAATTAAAAATGAAGTTTTAAATCAATCTAAAGTATATATGAGTAAACTTGGT
CTGACAGTTACCAATGCTTAATCAGTGAGGCACCTATCTCAGCGATCTGTCTATTTCGTTCATCCATAGT
TGCCTGACTCCCCGTCGTGTAGATAACTACGATACGGGAGGGCTTACCATCTGGCCCCAGTGCTGCAATG
ATACCGCGAGACCCACGCTCACCGGCTCCAGATTTATCAGCAATAAACCAGCCAGCCGGAAGGGCCGAGC
GCAGAAGTGGTCCTGCAACTTTATCCGCCTCCATCCAGTCTATTAATTGTTGCCGGGAAGCTAGAGTAAG
TAGTTCGCCAGTTAATAGTTTGCGCAACGTTGTTGCCATTGCTACAGGCATCGTGGTGTCACGCTCGTCG
TTTGGTATGGCTTCATTCAGCTCCGGTTCCCAACGATCAAGGCGAGTTACATGATCCCCCATGTTGTGCA
AAAAAGCGGTTAGCTCCTTCGGTCCTCCGATCGTTGTCAGAAGTAAGTTGGCCGCAGTGTTATCACTCAT
GGTTATGGCAGCACTGCATAATTCTCTTACTGTCATGCCATCCGTAAGATGCTTTTCTGTGACTGGTGAG
TACTCAACCAAGTCATTCTGAGAATAGTGTATGCGGCGACCGAGTTGCTCTTGCCCGGCGTCAATACGGG
ATAATACCGCGCCACATAGCAGAACTTTAAAAGTGCTCATCATTGGAAAACGTTCTTCGGGGCGAAAACT
CTCAAGGATCTTACCGCTGTTGAGATCCAGTTCGATGTAACCCACTCGTGCACCCAACTGATCTTCAGCA
TCTTTTACTTTCACCAGCGTTTCTGGGTGAGCAAAAACAGGAAGGCAAAATGCCGCAAAAAAGGGAATAA
GGGCGACACGGAAATGTTGAATACTCATACTCTTCCTTTTTCAATATTATTGAAGCATTTATCAGGGTTA
TTGTCTCATGAGCGGATACATATTTGAATGTATTTAGAAAAATAAACAAATAGGGGTTCCGCGCACATTT
CCCCGAAAAGTGCCACCTGACGTC
Features (pLannotate 1.2.2; 20 found; start..end, strand, type, name):
     28..80      -  misc_feature   bom (fragment): basis of mobility region from pBR322
    235..614     +  enhancer       CMV enhancer: human cytomegalovirus immediate early enhancer
    615..818     +  promoter       CMV promoter: human cytomegalovirus (CMV) immediate early promoter
    814..847     +  LTR            5' LTR (truncated) (fragment): truncated 5' long terminal repeat (LTR) from HIV-1
    863..881     +  promoter       T7 promoter: promoter for bacteriophage T7 RNA polymerase
    923..2017    +  CDS            HLA-A (sequence partly withheld): HLAA_HUMAN - Also known as HLAA. Experimental evidence at protein level: Swiss-Prot protein existence level 1. Allele A*74:01: Presents immunodominant HIV-1 epitopes derived from gag-pol (GQMVHQAISPR, QIYPGIKVR) and rev (RQIHSISER), carrying an aliphatic residue at position 2 and Arg anchor residue at the C-terminus. May contribute to viral load control in chronic HIV-1 infection. From Homo sapiens (Human).
   2064..2288    +  polyA_signal   bGH poly(A) signal: bovine growth hormone polyadenylation signal
   2292..2313    +  promoter       SV40 promoter (fragment): SV40 enhancer and early promoter
   2334..2762    +  rep_origin     f1 ori (sequence partly withheld): f1 bacteriophage origin of replication; arrow indicates direction of (+) strand synthesis
   2776..3105    +  promoter       SV40 promoter: SV40 enhancer and early promoter
   3172..3963    +  CDS            neo: KKA2_KLEPN - Also known as kan, nptII. Experimental evidence at protein level: Swiss-Prot protein existence level 1. Resistance to kanamycin, neomycin, paromomycin, ribostamycin, butirosin and gentamicin B. From Klebsiella pneumoniae.
   3987..4145    +  CDS            ble (fragment): BLE_KLEPN - Experimental evidence at protein level: Swiss-Prot protein existence level 1. Binding protein with a strong affinity to the bleomycin family of antibiotics. Binds to CL990; an antimitotic-antibiotic compound. From Klebsiella pneumoniae.
   4140..4261    +  polyA_signal   SV40 poly(A) signal: SV40 polyadenylation signal
   4334..4350    -  protein_bind   lac operator: The lac repressor binds to the lac operator to inhibit transcription in E. coli. This inhibition can be relieved by adding lactose or isopropyl-β-D-thiogalactopyranoside (IPTG). lac repressor encoded by lacI
   4358..4388    -  promoter       lac promoter: promoter for the E. coli lac operon
   4403..4424    -  protein_bind   CAP binding site: CAP binding activates transcription in the presence of cAMP. E. coli catabolite activator protein
   4437..4529    -  CDS            lacI (fragment): lac repressor; lacI; The lac repressor binds to the lac operator to inhibit transcription in E. coli. This inhibition can be relieved by adding lactose or isopropyl-β-D-thiogalactopyranoside (IPTG).
   4712..5300    -  rep_origin     ori: high-copy-number ColE1/pMB1/pBR322/pUC origin of replication
   5471..6331    -  CDS            AmpR: β-lactamase; bla; confers resistance to ampicillin, carbenicillin, and related antibiotics
   6332..6436    -  promoter       AmpR promoter: bla
