[The description below was written by a language model from this plasmid's Addgene catalogue record and pLannotate feature annotations shown in this document.]
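Description:
A*11:01:01:01 is a mammalian expression plasmid built on the pcDNA-3 backbone that carries the human HLA-A class I allele A*11:01:01:01, with the stated purpose of overexpressing this HLA allele. In bacteria it is maintained through a high-copy ColE1/pUC-type origin and selected with ampicillin via the β-lactamase gene and its native promoter. An f1 phage origin is also present, along with small remnants of lac regulatory sequence and a bom fragment that are typical backbone leftovers with no evident role in the design.

The roughly 1.1 kb HLA-A coding sequence was inserted between BamHI and EcoRI sites, downstream of the human cytomegalovirus immediate-early enhancer and promoter, and is followed by the bovine growth hormone polyadenylation signal, giving strong constitutive transcription in transfected mammalian cells. A T7 promoter lies just upstream of the insert and could support in vitro transcription or serve as a sequencing site. No epitope tag or reporter is annotated, so the heavy chain appears to be expressed in untagged form. The annotation software's comment on the coding feature refers to a different allele (A*74:01) because it draws on the generic HLA-A protein entry; the catalogue fields identify the insert as A*11:01:01:01. The short hits to an HIV-1 LTR and a ble fragment are likely incidental matches.

A second cassette places the neomycin phosphotransferase gene under the SV40 enhancer/early promoter with an SV40 polyadenylation signal, allowing G418 selection of stable transfectants. The associated publication concerns a large HLA class I peptidome dataset for epitope prediction, which suggests use in expressing a single defined allele in cells for analysis of its bound peptides, although the record itself states only overexpression.
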