Addgene plasmid #203276: A*11:01:01:01
Purpose: Overexpress HLA allele
Depositing lab: Derin Keskin & Catherine Wu. Depositing organization: Dana-Farber Cancer Institute. Publication: A large peptidome dataset improves HLA class I epitope prediction across most of the human population. Sarkizova S, Klaeger S, Le PM, Li LW, Oliveira G, Keshishian H, Hartigan CR, Zhang W, Braun DA, Ligon KL, Bachireddy P, Zervantonakis IK, Rosenbluth JM, Ouspenskaia T, Law T, Justesen S, Stevens J, Lane WJ, Eisenhaure T, Lan Zhang G, Clauser KR, Hacohen N, Carr SA, Wu CJ, Keskin DB. Nat Biotechnol. 2020 Feb;38(2):199-209. doi: 10.1038/s41587-019-0322-9. Epub 2019 Dec 16. PubMed 31844290.
Backbone
  Vector backbone: pcDNA-3
  Vector type: Mammalian Expression
Growth in bacteria
  Bacterial resistance: Ampicillin, 100 μg/mL
  Growth temperature: 37°C
  Growth strain: NEB Stable
  Copy number: High Copy
Gene/Insert
  Gene/Insert name: A*11:01:01:01
  Species: H. sapiens (human)
  Entrez Gene: HLA-A (a.k.a. HLAA)
  Cloning method: Restriction Enzyme; 5′ cloning site BamHI (unknown if destroyed); 3′ cloning site EcoRI (unknown if destroyed)
  Sequencing primers: 5′ unknown
Terms and licenses: Academic/Nonprofit Terms; Industry Terms: Not Available to Industry
Depositor comments: Shortname from TIGL: K30
How to cite: A*11:01:01:01 was a gift from Derin Keskin & Catherine Wu (Addgene plasmid # 203276 ; http://n2t.net/addgene:203276 ; RRID:Addgene_203276)
